Addgene plasmid #128036: pShuttle-CMV-IRES-GFP
Purpose: (Empty Backbone) Adenoviral shuttle vector with CMV promoter, coexpresses EGFP
Depositing lab: Oskar Laur. Depositing organization: Emory University.
Backbone
  Vector backbone: pShuttle-CMV
  Vector type: Mammalian Expression, Adenoviral
Growth in bacteria
  Bacterial resistance: Kanamycin, 50 μg/mL
  Growth temperature: 37°C
  Growth strain: NEB Stable
  Copy number: High Copy
Gene/Insert
  Gene/Insert name: None
Terms and licenses: Academic/Nonprofit Terms; Industry Terms: Not Available to Industry
How to cite: pShuttle-CMV-IRES-GFP was a gift from Oskar Laur (Addgene plasmid # 128036 ; http://n2t.net/addgene:128036 ; RRID:Addgene_128036)
