[The description below was written by a language model from this plasmid's Addgene catalogue record and pLannotate feature annotations shown in this document.]
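Description:
pShuttle-CMV-IRES-GFP is an empty adenoviral shuttle (transfer) vector built on the pShuttle-CMV backbone, intended for making recombinant human adenovirus serotype 5-based vectors that express a gene of interest in mammalian cells together with EGFP. It is maintained in E. coli as a high-copy plasmid through a ColE1/pUC-type origin and selected with kanamycin via the Tn5-derived NeoR/KanR gene. An f1 origin is also annotated, along with leftover fragments of β-lactamase, Tn5 transposase and the pBR322 bom region, which appear to be backbone remnants rather than functional elements.

The expression cassette consists of the human CMV immediate-early enhancer and promoter, a short multiple cloning site, an EMCV IRES (IRES2), EGFP and an SV40 polyadenylation signal. No insert is present. A coding sequence cloned into the MCS would be transcribed on a single bicistronic mRNA, with the inserted gene translated cap-dependently and EGFP translated from the IRES, so fluorescence marks transduced or transfected cells without fusing a tag to the protein.

Around the cassette lie adenoviral sequences: two Ad5 inverted terminal repeats, the Ad5 Ψ packaging signal, and stretches of the viral genome annotated as protein IX and IVa2 on one side and E4 ORF1/ORF2 on the other. In shuttle vectors of this type, such regions typically serve as homology arms for recombination with an adenoviral backbone plasmid, placing the cassette into a full-length genome in which the ITRs and Ψ support replication and encapsidation. The record itself does not describe the recombination partner or packaging system.
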