Features (pLannotate 1.2.2; 20 found; start..end, strand, type, name):
     13..115     -  repeat_region  ITR: inverted terminal repeat of human adenovirus serotype 5 inverted
    153..511     +  rep_origin     f1 ori (sequence partly withheld): f1 bacteriophage origin of replication; arrow indicates direction of (+) strand synthesis
    581..1375    -  CDS            NeoR/KanR: aminoglycoside phosphotransferase from Tn5; aph(3')-II (or nptII); confers resistance to neomycin, kanamycin, and G418 (Geneticin®)
   1407..1676    -  CDS            tnpA (fragment): TN5P_ECOLX - Also known as tnp. Experimental evidence at protein level: Swiss-Prot protein existence level 1. Mediates transposition of transposon Tn5 by a 'cut and paste' mechanism. First, the monomeric transposase binds the 19 bp inverted DNA repeats flanking the transposon. Then, dimerization of the DNA- bound transposase creates a synaptic DNA complex. After nicking of the first DNA strand, excision of the transposon proceeds through a series of intermediates. The transposase then mediates the insertion of the transposon at a new site by strand transfer. The activity of the wild- type tran
   1721..2035    +  CDS            bla(M) (fragment): β-lactamase lacking the signal sequence; bla(M); allows cytosolic expression of β-lactamase
   2207..2795    +  rep_origin     ori: high-copy-number ColE1/pMB1/pBR322/pUC origin of replication
   2981..3035    -  misc_feature   bom (fragment): basis of mobility region from pBR322
   3055..3157    +  repeat_region  ITR: inverted terminal repeat of human adenovirus serotype 5 inverted
   3467..3850    +  CDS            E4RF1_ADE02: Experimental evidence at protein level: Swiss-Prot protein existence level 1. May modulate tight-junctions functions of infected cells through interactions with PDZ proteins. E4 ORF1 has ben show for Adenovirus 9 to interact with protein involved in tight junction regulation. May play a role in mTOR activation by activating PI3- kinase, thus overriding cellular checkpoint for translation. From Human adenovirus C serotype 2 (HAdV-2) (Human adenovirus 2).
   3901..4062    +  CDS            E4RF2_ADE02 (fragment): Protein predicted: Swiss-Prot protein existence level 4. From Human adenovirus C serotype 2 (HAdV-2) (Human adenovirus 2).
   4435..5769    +  CDS            IVa2: PKG1_ADE05 - Experimental evidence at protein level: Swiss-Prot protein existence level 1. Component of the packaging machinery which encapsidates the viral DNA into preformed capsids and transcriptional activator of the viral major late promoter (MLP). Binds, along with packaging proteins 2 and 3, to the specific packaging sequence on the left end of viral genomic DNA and displays ATPase activity thereby providing the power stroke of the packaging machinery. The activity of packaging protein IVa2 is stimulated by protein 33K which acts as a terminase. May be the protein that pumps DNA into th
   5835..6254    -  CDS            IX: CAP9_ADE05 - Experimental evidence at protein level: Swiss-Prot protein existence level 1. Structural component of the virion that acts as a cement protein on the capsid exterior and forms triskelion structures consisting of three molecules that stabilize three hexon trimers at the center of each icosahedral facet and fixes the peripentonal hexons. Dispensable for assembly. During virus entry, recruits the anterograde motor kinesin-1 to the capsid docked at the nuclear pore complex thereby subjecting the docked capsid to a pulling force. The resulting tension leads to capsid disruption, disper
   6416..6719    +  enhancer       CMV enhancer: human cytomegalovirus immediate early enhancer
   6720..6923    +  promoter       CMV promoter: human cytomegalovirus (CMV) immediate early promoter
   6951..7007    +  misc_feature   MCS: multiple cloning site
   7009..7595    +  misc_feature   IRES2: internal ribosome entry site (IRES) of the encephalomyocarditis virus (EMCV)
   7596..8315    +  CDS            EGFP: the original enhanced GFP (Yang et al., 1996) mammalian codon-optimized
   8375..8459    +  CDS            large T antigen (fragment): large T antigen from SV40 (simian virus 40)
   8482..8603    +  polyA_signal   SV40 poly(A) signal: SV40 polyadenylation signal
   8746..8896    -  misc_signal    Ad5 Ψ: packaging signal for adenovirus serotype 5
>Addgene plasmid #128036 | pShuttle-CMV-IRES-GFP | addgene full sequence | sequence record 254862 | Addgene NGS Result
TCCGCCACACTACTACGTCACCCGCCCCGTTCCCACGCCCCGCGCCACGTCACAAACTCCACCCCCTCAT
TATCATATTGGCTTCAATCCAAAATAAGGTATATTATTGATGATGTTAATTAAGAATTAATTCGATCCTG
AATGGCGAATGG
[124 nt withheld, positions 153-276]
C
[91 nt withheld, positions 278-368]
A
[49 nt withheld, positions 370-418]
CCTTTGACGTTGGAGTCCACGTTCTTT
[37 nt withheld, positions 446-482]
ACCCTATCTCGGTCTATTCTTTTGATTTATAAGGGATTTTGCCGATTTCGGCCTATTGGTTAAAAAATGA
GCTGATTTAACAAAAATTTTAACAAAATTCAGAAGAACTCGTCAAGAAGGCGATAGAAGGCGATGCGCTG
CGAATCGGGAGCGGCGATACCGTAAAGCACGAGGAAGCGGTCAGCCCATTCGCCGCCAAGCTCTTCAGCA
ATATCACGGGTAGCCAACGCTATGTCCTGATAGCGGTCCGCCACACCCAGCCGGCCACAGTCGATGAATC
CAGAAAAGCGGCCATTTTCCACCATGATATTCGGCAAGCAGGCATCGCCATGGGTCACGACGAGATCCTC
GCCGTCGGGCATGCTCGCCTTGAGCCTGGCGAACAGTTCGGCTGGCGCGAGCCCCTGATGCTCTTCGTCC
AGATCATCCTGATCGACAAGACCGGCTTCCATCCGAGTACGTGCTCGCTCGATGCGATGTTTCGCTTGGT
GGTCGAATGGGCAGGTAGCCGGATCAAGCGTATGCAGCCGCCGCATTGCATCAGCCATGATGGATACTTT
CTCGGCAGGAGCAAGGTGAGATGACAGGAGATCCTGCCCCGGCACTTCGCCCAATAGCAGCCAGTCCCTT
CCCGCTTCAGTGACAACGTCGAGCACAGCTGCGCAAGGAACGCCCGTCGTGGCCAGCCACGATAGCCGCG
CTGCCTCGTCTTGCAGTTCATTCAGGGCACCGGACAGGTCGGTCTTGACAAAAAGAACCGGGCGCCCCTG
CGCTGACAGCCGGAACACGGCGGCATCAGAGCAGCCGATTGTCTGTTGTGCCCAGTCATAGCCGAATAGC
CTCTCCACCCAAGCGGCCGGAGAACCTGCGTGCAATCCATCTTGTTCAATCATGCGAAACGATCCTCATC
CTGTCTCTTGATCAGAGCTTGATCCCCTGCGCCATCAGATCCTTGGCGGCAAGAAAGCCATCCAGTTTAC
TTTGCAGGGCTTCCCAACCTTACCAGAGGGCGCCCCAGCTGGCAATTCCGGTTCGCTTGCTGTCCATAAA
ACCGCCCAGTCTAGCTATCGCCATGTAAGCCCACTGCAAGCTACCTGCTTTCTCTTTGCGCTTGCGTTTT
CCCTTGTCCAGATAGCCCAGTAGCTGACATTCATCCGGGGTCAGCACCGTTTCTGCGGACTGGCTTTCTA
CGTGAAAAGGATCTAGGTGAAGATCCTTTTTGATAATCTCATGGCTGCAGCAATGGCAACAACGTTGCGC
AAACTATTAACTGGCGAACTACTTACTCTAGCTTCCCGGCAACAATTAATAGACTGGATGGAGGCGGATA
AAGTTGCAGGACCACTTCTGCGCTCGGCCCTTCCGGCTGGCTGGTTTATTGCTGATAAATCTGGAGCCGG
TGAGCGTGGGTCTCGCGGTATCATTGCAGCACTGGGGCCAGATGGTAAGCCCTCCCGTATCGTAGTTATC
TACACGACGGGGAGTCAGGCAACTATGGATGAACGAAATAGACAGATCGCTGAGATAGGTGCCTCACTGA
TTAAGCATTGGTAACTGTCAGACCAAGTTTACTCATATATACTTTAGATTGATTTAAAACTTCATTTTTA
ATTTAAAAGGATCTAGGTGAAGATCCTTTTTGATAATCTCATGACCAAAATCCCTTAACGTGAGTTTTCG
TTCCACTGAGCGTCAGACCCCGTAGAAAAGATCAAAGGATCTTCTTGAGATCCTTTTTTTCTGCGCGTAA
TCTGCTGCTTGCAAACAAAAAAACCACCGCTACCAGCGGTGGTTTGTTTGCCGGATCAAGAGCTACCAAC
TCTTTTTCCGAAGGTAACTGGCTTCAGCAGAGCGCAGATACCAAATACTGTCCTTCTAGTGTAGCCGTAG
TTAGGCCACCACTTCAAGAACTCTGTAGCACCGCCTACATACCTCGCTCTGCTAATCCTGTTACCAGTGG
CTGCTGCCAGTGGCGATAAGTCGTGTCTTACCGGGTTGGACTCAAGACGATAGTTACCGGATAAGGCGCA
GCGGTCGGGCTGAACGGGGGGTTCGTGCACACAGCCCAGCTTGGAGCGAACGACCTACACCGAACTGAGA
TACCTACAGCGTGAGCTATGAGAAAGCGCCACGCTTCCCGAAGGGAGAAAGGCGGACAGGTATCCGGTAA
GCGGCAGGGTCGGAACAGGAGAGCGCACGAGGGAGCTTCCAGGGGGAAACGCCTGGTATCTTTATAGTCC
TGTCGGGTTTCGCCACCTCTGACTTGAGCGTCGATTTTTGTGATGCTCGTCAGGGGGGCGGAGCCTATGG
AAAAACGCCAGCAACGCGGCCTTTTTACGGTTCCTGGCCTTTTGCTGGCCTTTTGCTCACATGTTCTTTC
CTGCGTTATCCCCTGATTCTGTGGATAACCGTATTACCGCCTTTGAGTGAGCTGATACCGCTCGCCGCAG
CCGAACGACCGAGCGCAGCGAGTCAGTGAGCGAGGAAGCGGAAGAGCGCCTGATGCGGTATTTTCTCCTT
ACGCATCTGTGCGGTATTTCACACCGCATATGGATCCATGCATGTTAATTAACATCATCAATAATATACC
TTATTTTGGATTGAAGCCAATATGATAATGAGGGGGTGGAGTTTGTGACGTGGCGCGGGGCGTGGGAACG
GGGCGGGTGACGTAGGTTTTAGGGCGGAGTAACTTGTATGTGTTGGGAATTGTAGTTTTCTTAAAATGGG
AAGTGACGTAACGTGGGAAAACGGAAGTGACGATTTGAGGAAGTTGTGGGTTTTTTGGCTTTCGTTTCTG
GGCGTAGGTTCGCGTGCGGTTTTCTGGGTGTTTTTTGTGGACTTTAACCGTTACGTCATTTTTTAGTCCT
ATATATACTCGCTCTGCACTTGGCCCTTTTTTACACTGTGACTGATTGAGCTGGTGCCGTGTCGAGTGGT
GTTTTTTTAATAGGTTTTCTTTTTTACTGGTAAGGCTGACTGTTATGGCTGCCGCTGTGGAAGCGCTGTA
TGTTGTTCTGGAGCGGGAGGGTGCTATTTTGCCTAGGCAGGAGGGTTTTTCAGGTGTTTATGTGTTTTTC
TCTCCTATTAATTTTGTTATACCTCCTATGGGGGCTGTAATGTTGTCTCTACGCCTGCGGGTATGTATTC
CCCCGGGCTATTTCGGTCGCTTTTTAGCACTGACCGATGTGAATCAACCTGATGTGTTTACCGAGTCTTA
CATTATGACTCCGGACATGACCGAGGAGCTGTCGGTGGTGCTTTTTAATCACGGTGACCAGTTTTTTTAC
GGTCACGCCGGCATGGCCGTAGTCCGTCTTATGCTTATAAGGGTTGTTTTTCCTGTTGTAAGACAGGCTT
CTAATGTTTAAATGTTTTTTTGTTATTTTATTTTGTGTTTATGCAGAAACCCGCAGACATGTTTGAGAGA
AAAATGGTGTCTTTTTCTGTGGTGGTTCCGGAGCTTACCTGCCTTTATCTGCATGAGCATGACTACGATG
TGCTTTCTTTTTTGCGCGAGGCTTTGCCTGATTTTTTGAGCAGCACCTTGCATTTTATATCGCCGCCCAT
GCAACAAGCTATTGAATTCGTTTAAACTCCCTCTCAAGTCTGTATACGGGGACACGGACAGCCTTTTCGT
CACCGAGCGTGGACACCGGCTCATGGAAACCAGAGGTAAGAAACGCATCAAAAAGCATGGGGGAAACCTG
GTTTTTGACCCCGAACGGCCAGAGCTCACCTGGCTCGTGGAATGCGAGACCGTCTGCGGGGCCTGCGGCG
CGGATGCCTACTCCCCGGAATCGGTATTTCTCGCGCCCAAGCTCTACGCCCTCAAAAGTCTGCACTGCCC
CTCGTGCGGCGCCTCCTCCAAGGGCAAGCTGCGCGCCAAGGGCCACGCCGCGGAGGGGCTGGACTATGAC
ACCATGGTCAAATGCTACCTGGCCGACGCGCAGGGCGAAGACCGGCAGCGCTTCAGCACCAGCAGGACCA
GCCTCAAGCGCACCCTGGCCAGCGCGCAGCCCGGAGCGCACCCCTTCACCGTGACCCAGACTACGCTGAC
GAGGACCCTGCGCCCGTGGAAAGACATGACCCTGGCCCGTCTGGACGAGCACCGACTACTGCCGTACAGC
GAAAGCCGCCCCAACCCGCGAAACGAGGAGATATGCTGGATCGAGATGCCGTAGAGCAGGTGACCGAGCT
GTGGGACCGCCTGGAACTGCTTGGTCAAACGCTCAAAAGCATGCCTACGGCGGACGGTCTCAAACCGTTG
AAAAACTTTGCTTCCTTGCAAGAACTGCTATCGCTGGGCGGCGAGCGCCTTCTGGCGGATTTGGTCAGGG
AAAACATGCGAGTCAGGGACATGCTTAACGAAGTGGCCCCCCTGCTCAGGGATGACGGCAGCTGCAGCTC
TCTTAACTACCAGTTGCAGCCGGTAATAGGTGTGATTTACGGGCCCACCGGCTGCGGTAAGTCGCAGCTG
CTCAGGAACCTGCTTTCTTCCCAGCTGATCTCCCCTACCCCGGAAACCGTTTTCTTCATCGCCCCGCAGG
TAGACATGATCCCCCCATCTGAACTCAAAGCGTGGGAAATGCAAATCTGTGAGGGTAACTACGCCCCTGG
GCCGGATGGAACCATTATACCGCAGTCTGGCACCCTCCGCCCGCGCTTTGTAAAAATGGCCTATGACGAT
CTCATCCTGGAACACAACTATGACGTTAGTGATCCCAGAAATATCTTCGCCCAGGCCGCCGCCCGTGGGC
CCATTGCCATCATTATGGACGAATGCATGGAAAATCTTGGAGGTCACAAGGGCGTCTCCAAGTTCTTCCA
CGCATTTCCTTCTAAGCTACATGACAAATTTCCCAAGTGCACCGGATACACTGTGCTGGTGGTTCTGCAC
AACATGAATCCCCGGAGGGATATGGCTGGGAACATAGCCAACCTAAAAATACAGTCCAAGATGCATCTCA
TATCCCCACGTATGCACCCATCCCAGCTTAACCGCTTTGTAAACACTTACACCAAGGGCCTGCCCCTGGC
AATCAGCTTGCTACTGAAAGACATTTTTAGGCACCACGCCCAGCGCTCCTGCTACGACTGGATCATCTAC
AACACCACCCCGCAGCATGAAGCTCTGCAGTGGTGCTACCTCCACCCCAGAGACGGGCTTATGCCCATGT
ATCTGAACATCCAGAGTCACCTTTACCACGTCCTGGAAAAAATACACAGGACCCTCAACGACCGAGACCG
CTGGTCCCGGGCCTACCGCGCGCGCAAAACCCCTAAATAAAGACAGCAAGACACTTGCTTGATCCAAATC
CAAACAGAGTCTGGTTTTTTATTTATGTTTTAAACCGCATTGGGAGGGGAGGAAGCCTTCAGGGCAGAAA
CCTGCTGGCGCAGATCCAACAGCTGCTGAGAAACGACATTAAGTTCCCGGGTCAAAGAATCCAATTGTGC
CAAAAGAGCCGTCAACTTGTCATCGCGGGCGGATGAACGGGAAGCTGCACTGCTTGCAAGCGGGCTCAGG
AAAGCAAAGTCAGTCACAATCCCGCGGGCGGTGGCTGCAGCGGCTGAAGCGGCGGCGGAGGCTGCAGTCT
CCAACGGCGTTCCAGACACGGTCTCGTAGGTCAAGGTAGTAGAGTTTGCGGGCAGGACGGGGCGACCATC
AATGCTGGAGCCCATCACATTCTGACGCACCCCGGCCCATGGGGGCATGCGCGTTGTCAAATATGAGCTC
ACAATGCTTCCATCAAACGAGTTGGTGCTCATGGCGGCGGCGGCTGCTGCAAAACAGATACAAAACTACA
TAAGACCCCCACCTTATATATTCTTTCCCACCCTTAACCACGCCCAGATCCTCTAGCAGTGATAAACGTC
TAATAGTAATCAATTACGGGGTCATTAGTTCATAGCCCATATATGGAGTTCCGCGTTACATAACTTACGG
TAAATGGCCCGCCTGGCTGACCGCCCAACGACCCCCGCCCATTGACGTCAATAATGACGTATGTTCCCAT
AGTAACGCCAATAGGGACTTTCCATTGACGTCAATGGGTGGAGTATTTACGGTAAACTGCCCACTTGGCA
GTACATCAAGTGTATCATATGCCAAGTACGCCCCCTATTGACGTCAATGACGGTAAATGGCCCGCCTGGC
ATTATGCCCAGTACATGACCTTATGGGACTTTCCTACTTGGCAGTACATCTACGTATTAGTCATCGCTAT
TACCATGGTGATGCGGTTTTGGCAGTACATCAATGGGCGTGGATAGCGGTTTGACTCACGGGGATTTCCA
AGTCTCCACCCCATTGACGTCAATGGGAGTTTGTTTTGGCACCAAAATCAACGGGACTTTCCAAAATGTC
GTAACAACTCCGCCCCATTGACGCAAATGGGCGGTAGGCGTGTACGGTGGGAGGTCTATATAAGCAGAGC
TGGTTTAGTGAACCGTCAGATCCGCTAGAGATCTCGAGCTCAAGCTTCGAATTCTGCAGTCGACGGTACC
GCGGGCCCGGGATCCGCCCCTCTCCCTCCCCCCCCCCTAACGTTACTGGCCGAAGCCGCTTGGAATAAGG
CCGGTGTGCGTTTGTCTATATGTTATTTTCCACCATATTGCCGTCTTTTGGCAATGTGAGGGCCCGGAAA
CCTGGCCCTGTCTTCTTGACGAGCATTCCTAGGGGTCTTTCCCCTCTCGCCAAAGGAATGCAAGGTCTGT
TGAATGTCGTGAAGGAAGCAGTTCCTCTGGAAGCTTCTTGAAGACAAACAACGTCTGTAGCGACCCTTTG
CAGGCAGCGGAACCCCCCACCTGGCGACAGGTGCCTCTGCGGCCAAAAGCCACGTGTATAAGATACACCT
GCAAAGGCGGCACAACCCCAGTGCCACGTTGTGAGTTGGATAGTTGTGGAAAGAGTCAAATGGCTCTCCT
CAAGCGTATTCAACAAGGGGCTGAAGGATGCCCAGAAGGTACCCCATTGTATGGGATCTGATCTGGGGCC
TCGGTACACATGCTTTACATGTGTTTAGTCGAGGTTAAAAAAACGTCTAGGCCCCCCGAACCACGGGGAC
GTGGTTTTCCTTTGAAAAACACGATGATAATATGGCCACAACCATGGTGAGCAAGGGCGAGGAGCTGTTC
ACCGGGGTGGTGCCCATCCTGGTCGAGCTGGACGGCGACGTAAACGGCCACAAGTTCAGCGTGTCCGGCG
AGGGCGAGGGCGATGCCACCTACGGCAAGCTGACCCTGAAGTTCATCTGCACCACCGGCAAGCTGCCCGT
GCCCTGGCCCACCCTCGTGACCACCCTGACCTACGGCGTGCAGTGCTTCAGCCGCTACCCCGACCACATG
AAGCAGCACGACTTCTTCAAGTCCGCCATGCCCGAAGGCTACGTCCAGGAGCGCACCATCTTCTTCAAGG
ACGACGGCAACTACAAGACCCGCGCCGAGGTGAAGTTCGAGGGCGACACCCTGGTGAACCGCATCGAGCT
GAAGGGCATCGACTTCAAGGAGGACGGCAACATCCTGGGGCACAAGCTGGAGTACAACTACAACAGCCAC
AACGTCTATATCATGGCCGACAAGCAGAAGAACGGCATCAAGGTGAACTTCAAGATCCGCCACAACATCG
AGGACGGCAGCGTGCAGCTCGCCGACCACTACCAGCAGAACACCCCCATCGGCGACGGCCCCGTGCTGCT
GCCCGACAACCACTACCTGAGCACCCAGTCCGCCCTGAGCAAAGACCCCAACGAGAAGCGCGATCACATG
GTCCTGCTGGAGTTCGTGACCGCCGCCGGGATCACTCTCGGCATGGACGAGCTGTACAAGTAAAGCGGCC
GCTCGAGCCTAAGCTTCTAGATAAGATATCCGATCCACCGGATCTAGATAACTGATCATAATCAGCCATA
CCACATTTGTAGAGGTTTTACTTGCTTTAAAAAACCTCCCACACCTCCCCCTGAACCTGAAACATAAAAT
GAATGCAATTGTTGTTGTTAACTTGTTTATTGCAGCTTATAATGGTTACAAATAAAGCAATAGCATCACA
AATTTCACAAATAAAGCATTTTTTTCACTGCATTCTAGTTGTGGTTTGTCCAAACTCATCAATGTATCTT
AACGCGATCAAGCTAGCTTGCTAGACTCGACTGACTATAATAATAAAACGCCAACTTTGACCCGGAACGC
GGAAAACACCTGAGAAAAACACCTGGGCGAGTCTCCACGTAAACGGTCAAAGTCCCCGCGGCCCTAGACA
AATATTACGCGCTATGAGTAACACAAAATTATTCAGATTTCACTTCCTCTTATTCAGTTTTCCCGCGAAA
ATGGCCAAATCTTACTCGGTTACGCCCAAATTTACTACAACATCCGCCTAAAACCGCGCGAAAATTGTCA
CTTCCTGTGTACACCGGCGCACACCAAAAACGTCACTTTTGCCACATCCGTCGCTTACATGTGTTCCGCC
ACACTTGCAACATCACACT
